>Addgene plasmid #59801 | pCAG-Chimeric_Butterfly_YR_1.0 | depositor full sequence | sequence record 94615 | pCAG-Chimeric_Butterfly_YR_1.0 sequence 6863 bps
GTCGACATTGATTATTGACTAGTTATTAATAGTAATCAATTACGGGGTCATTAGTTCATAGCCCATATAT
GGAGTTCCGCGTTACATAACTTACGGTAAATGGCCCGCCTGGCTGACCGCCCAACGACCCCCGCCCATTG
ACGTCAATAATGACGTATGTTCCCATAGTAACGCCAATAGGGACTTTCCATTGACGTCAATGGGTGGACT
ATTTACGGTAAACTGCCCACTTGGCAGTACATCAAGTGTATCATATGCCAAGTACGCCCCCTATTGACGT
CAATGACGGTAAATGGCCCGCCTGGCATTATGCCCAGTACATGACCTTATGGGACTTTCCTACTTGGCAG
TACATCTACGTATTAGTCATCGCTATTACCATGGGTCGAGGTGAGCCCCACGTTCTGCTTCACTCTCCCC
ATCTCCCCCCCCTCCCCACCCCCAATTTTGTATTTATTTATTTTTTAATTATTTTGTGCAGCGATGGGGG
CGGGGGGGGGGGGGGCGCGCGCCAGGCGGGGCGGGGCGGGGCGAGGGGCGGGGCGGGGCGAGGCGGAGAG
GTGCGGCGGCAGCCAATCAGAGCGGCGCGCTCCGAAAGTTTCCTTTTATGGCGAGGCGGCGGCGGCGGCG
GCCCTATAAAAAGCGAAGCGCGCGGCGGGCGGGAGTCGCTGCGTTGCCTTCGCCCCGTGCCCCGCTCCGC
GCCGCCTCGCGCCGCCCGCCCCGGCTCTGACTGACCGCGTTACTCCCACAGGTGAGCGGGCGGGACGGCC
CTTCTCCTCCGGGCTGTAATTAGCGCTTGGTTTAATGACGGCTCGTTTCTTTTCTGTGGCTGCGTGAAAG
CCTTAAAGGGCTCCGGGAGGGCCCTTTGTGCGGGGGGGAGCGGCTCGGGGGGTGCGTGCGTGTGTGTGTG
CGTGGGGAGCGCCGCGTGCGGCCCGCGCTGCCCGGCGGCTGTGAGCGCTGCGGGCGCGGCGCGGGGCTTT
GTGCGCTCCGCGTGTGCGCGAGGGGAGCGCGGCCGGGGGCGGTGCCCCGCGGTGCGGGGGGGCTGCGAGG
GGAACAAAGGCTGCGTGCGGGGTGTGTGCGTGGGGGGGTGAGCAGGGGGTGTGGGCGCGGCGGTCGGGCT
GTAACCCCCCCCTGCACCCCCCTCCCCGAGTTGCTGAGCACGGCCCGGCTTCGGGTGCGGGGCTCCGTAC
GGGGCGTGGCGCGGGGCTCGCCGTGCCGGGCGGGGGGTGGCGGCAGGTGGGGGTGCCGGGCGGGGCGGGG
CCGCCTCGGGCCGGGGAGGGCTCGGGGGAGGGGCGCGGCGGCCCCCGGAGCGCCGGCGGCTGTCGAGGCG
CGGCGAGCCGCAGCCATTGCCTTTTATGGTAATCGTGCGAGAGGGCGCAGGGACTTCCTTTGTCCCAAAT
CTGTGCGGAGCCGAAATCTGGGAGGCGCCGCCGCACCCCCTCTAGCGGGCGCGGGGCGAAGCGGTGCGGC
GCCGGCAGGAAGGAAATGGGCGGGGAGGGCCTTCGTGCGTCGCCGCGCCGCCGTCCCCTTCTCCCTCTCC
AGCCTCGGGGCTGTCCGCGGGGGGACGGCTGCCTTCGGGGGGGACGGGGCAGGGCGGGGTTCGGCTTCTG
GCGTGTGACCGGCGGCTCTAGAGCCTCTGCTAACCATGTTCATGCCTTCTTCTTTTTCCTACAGCTCCTG
GGCAACGTGCTGGTTATTGTGCTGTCTCATCATTTTGGCAAAGAATTCGCTAGCGCCACCATGAGGAGCC
GCTTTGTGAAGAAAGATGGTCATTGCAATGTTCAGTTTATCAACGTGATGGTGTCTAAGGGCGAAGAGCT
GATTAAGGAGAACATGCACATGAAGCTGTACATGGAGGGCACCGTGAACAACCACCACTTCAAGTGCACA
TCCGAGGGCGAAGGCAAGCCCTACGAGGGCACCCAGACCATGAGAATCAAGGCGGTCGAGGGCGGCCCTC
TCCCCTTCGCCTTCGACATCCTGGCTACCAGCTTCATGTACGGCAGCAAAACCTTCATCAACCACACCCA
GGGCATCCCCGACTTCTTTAAGCAGTCCTTCCCCGAGGGCTTCACATGGGAGAGAGTCACCACATACGAA
GACGGGGGCGTGCTGACCGCTACCCAGGACACCAGCCTCCAGGACGGCTGCCTCATCTACAACGTCAAGA
TCAGAGGGGTGAACTTCCCATCCAACGGCCCTGTGATGCAGAAGAAAACACTCGGCTGGGAGGCCTCCAC
CGAGACCCTGTACCCCGCTGACGGCGGCCTGGAAGGCAGAGCCGACATGGCCCTGAAGCTCGTGGGCGGG
GGCCACCTGATCTGCAACTTGAAGACCACATACAGATCCAAGAAACCCGCTAAGAACCTCAAGATGCCCG
GCGTCTACTATGTGGACAGAAGACTGGAAAGAATCAAGGAGGCCGACAAAGAGACCTACGTCGAGCAGCA
CGAGGTGGCTGTGGCCAGATACTGCGACCTCCCTAGCCGACTGGGGCACAGAGAGGAACGAATAGATATA
CCCGAGATATCAGGTCTATGGTGGGGCGAGAATGAACATGGAGTGGACGATGGGAGAATGGAGATACCTA
CTACTGGTGTAGGTCGCGTCCAGTTTCGTGTCCGAGCAGTGATTGATCATCTAGGGATGCGAGTCTTTGG
AGTCTTCCTAATTTTCTTGGACATCATCCTCATGATCATTGATCTCAGTCTTCCAGGAAAAAGTGAATCT
TCACAATCCTTTTATGACGGGATGGCTTTGGCTCTTTCTTGTTATTTCATGCTGGATTTAGGATTAAGGA
TATTTGCCTACGGGCCCAAGAATTTCTTCACCAACCCCTGGGAGGTTGCTGATGGTTTGATTATCGTTGT
CACATTCGTCGTCACGATATTTTACACTGTGTTAGATGAATACGTGCAAGAAACAGGAGCCGATGGTTTG
GGGCAGTTGGTTGTGTTGGCCCGTTTGCTGCGTATCTTCAAGCTGACCCGCCACTTCGTGGGCCACCAAC
AAATGAAGGCTTCCTCGAGAAGAACAATATCACAGTGCGGCCGCATGGTGAGCAAGGGCGAGGAGCTGTT
CACCGGGGTGGTGCCCATCCTGGTCGAGCTGGACGGCGACGTAAACGGCCACAAGTTCAGCGTGTCCGGC
GAGGGCGAGGGCGATGCCACCTACGGCAAGCTGACCCTGAAGTTCATCTGCACCACCGGCAAGCTGCCCG
TGCCCTGGCCCACCCTCGTGACCACCTTCGGCTACGGCCTGATGTGCTTCGCGCGCTACCCCGACCACAT
GAAGCAGCACGACTTCTTCAAGTCCGCCATGCCCGAAGGCTACGTCCAGGAGCGCACCATCTTCTTCAAG
GACGACGGCAACTACAAGACCCGCGCCGAGGTGAAGTTCGAGGGCGACACCCTGGTGAACCGCATCGAGC
TGAAGGGCATCGACTTCAAGGAGGACGGCAACATCCTGGGGCACAAGCTGGAGTACAACTACAACAGCCA
CAACGTCTATATCATGGCCGACAAGCAGAAGAACGGCATCAAGGTGAACTTCAAGATCCGCCACAACATC
GAGGACGGCAGCGTGCAGCTCGCCGACCACTACCAGCAGAACACCCCCATCGGCGACGGCCCCGTGCTGC
TGCCCGACAACCACTACCTGAGCTACCAGTCCAAACTGAGCAAAGACCCCAACGAGAAGCGCGATCACAT
GGTCCTGCTGGAGTTCGTGACCGCCGCCGGGATCACTCTCGGCATGGACGAGCTGTACAAGTAAGGATCC
GAGCTCGGTACCAAGCTTAAGGCGGCCGCACTCCTCAGGTGCAGGCTGCCTATCAGAAGGTGGTGGCTGG
TGTGGCCAATGCCCTGGCTCACAAATACCACTGAGATCTTTTTCCCTCTGCCAAAAATTATGGGGACATC
ATGAAGCCCCTTGAGCATCTGACTTCTGGCTAATAAAGGAAATTTATTTTCATTGCAATAGTGTGTTGGA
ATTTTTTGTGTCTCTCACTCGGAAGGACATATGGGAGGGCAAATCATTTAAAACATCAGAATGAGTATTT
GGTTTAGAGTTTGGCAACATATGCCATATGCTGGCTGCCATGAACAAAGGTGGCTATAAAGAGGTCATCA
GTATATGAAACAGCCCCCTGCTGTCCATTCCTTATTCCATAGAAAAGCCTTGACTTGAGGTTAGATTTTT
TTTATATTTTGTTTTGTGTTATTTTTTTCTTTAACATCCCTAAAATTTTCCTTACATGTTTTACTAGCCA
GATTTTTCCTCCTCTCCTGACTACTCCCAGTCATAGCTGTCCCTCTTCTCTTATGAAGATCCCTCGACCT
GCAGCCCAAGCTTGGCGTAATCATGGTCATAGCTGTTTCCTGTGTGAAATTGTTATCCGCTCACAATTCC
ACACAACATACGAGCCGGAAGCATAAAGTGTAAAGCCTGGGGTGCCTAATGAGTGAGCTAACTCACATTA
ATTGCGTTGCGCTCACTGCCCGCTTTCCAGTCGGGAAACCTGTCGTGCCAGCGGATCCGCATCTCAATTA
GTCAGCAACCATAGTCCCGCCCCTAACTCCGCCCATCCCGCCCCTAACTCCGCCCAGTTCCGCCCATTCT
CCGCCCCATGGCTGACTAATTTTTTTTATTTATGCAGAGGCCGAGGCCGCCTCGGCCTCTGAGCTATTCC
AGAAGTAGTGAGGAGGCTTTTTTGGAGGCCTAGGCTTTTGCAAAAAGCTAACTTGTTTATTGCAGCTTAT
AATGGTTACAAATAAAGCAATAGCATCACAAATTTCACAAATAAAGCATTTTTTTCACTGCATTCTAGTT
GTGGTTTGTCCAAACTCATCAATGTATCTTATCATGTCTGGATCCGCTGCATTAATGAATCGGCCAACGC
GCGGGGAGAGGCGGTTTGCGTATTGGGCGCTCTTCCGCTTCCTCGCTCACTGACTCGCTGCGCTCGGTCG
TTCGGCTGCGGCGAGCGGTATCAGCTCACTCAAAGGCGGTAATACGGTTATCCACAGAATCAGGGGATAA
CGCAGGAAAGAACATGTGAGCAAAAGGCCAGCAAAAGGCCAGGAACCGTAAAAAGGCCGCGTTGCTGGCG
TTTTTCCATAGGCTCCGCCCCCCTGACGAGCATCACAAAAATCGACGCTCAAGTCAGAGGTGGCGAAACC
CGACAGGACTATAAAGATACCAGGCGTTTCCCCCTGGAAGCTCCCTCGTGCGCTCTCCTGTTCCGACCCT
GCCGCTTACCGGATACCTGTCCGCCTTTCTCCCTTCGGGAAGCGTGGCGCTTTCTCAATGCTCACGCTGT
AGGTATCTCAGTTCGGTGTAGGTCGTTCGCTCCAAGCTGGGCTGTGTGCACGAACCCCCCGTTCAGCCCG
ACCGCTGCGCCTTATCCGGTAACTATCGTCTTGAGTCCAACCCGGTAAGACACGACTTATCGCCACTGGC
AGCAGCCACTGGTAACAGGATTAGCAGAGCGAGGTATGTAGGCGGTGCTACAGAGTTCTTGAAGTGGTGG
CCTAACTACGGCTACACTAGAAGGACAGTATTTGGTATCTGCGCTCTGCTGAAGCCAGTTACCTTCGGAA
AAAGAGTTGGTAGCTCTTGATCCGGCAAACAAACCACCGCTGGTAGCGGTGGTTTTTTTGTTTGCAAGCA
GCAGATTACGCGCAGAAAAAAAGGATCTCAAGAAGATCCTTTGATCTTTTCTACGGGGTCTGACGCTCAG
TGGAACGAAAACTCACGTTAAGGGATTTTGGTCATGAGATTATCAAAAAGGATCTTCACCTAGATCCTTT
TAAATTAAAAATGAAGTTTTAAATCAATCTAAAGTATATATGAGTAAACTTGGTCTGACAGTTACCAATG
CTTAATCAGTGAGGCACCTATCTCAGCGATCTGTCTATTTCGTTCATCCATAGTTGCCTGACTCCCCGTC
GTGTAGATAACTACGATACGGGAGGGCTTACCATCTGGCCCCAGTGCTGCAATGATACCGCGAGACCCAC
GCTCACCGGCTCCAGATTTATCAGCAATAAACCAGCCAGCCGGAAGGGCCGAGCGCAGAAGTGGTCCTGC
AACTTTATCCGCCTCCATCCAGTCTATTAATTGTTGCCGGGAAGCTAGAGTAAGTAGTTCGCCAGTTAAT
AGTTTGCGCAACGTTGTTGCCATTGCTACAGGCATCGTGGTGTCACGCTCGTCGTTTGGTATGGCTTCAT
TCAGCTCCGGTTCCCAACGATCAAGGCGAGTTACATGATCCCCCATGTTGTGCAAAAAAGCGGTTAGCTC
CTTCGGTCCTCCGATCGTTGTCAGAAGTAAGTTGGCCGCAGTGTTATCACTCATGGTTATGGCAGCACTG
CATAATTCTCTTACTGTCATGCCATCCGTAAGATGCTTTTCTGTGACTGGTGAGTACTCAACCAAGTCAT
TCTGAGAATAGTGTATGCGGCGACCGAGTTGCTCTTGCCCGGCGTCAATACGGGATAATACCGCGCCACA
TAGCAGAACTTTAAAAGTGCTCATCATTGGAAAACGTTCTTCGGGGCGAAAACTCTCAAGGATCTTACCG
CTGTTGAGATCCAGTTCGATGTAACCCACTCGTGCACCCAACTGATCTTCAGCATCTTTTACTTTCACCA
GCGTTTCTGGGTGAGCAAAAACAGGAAGGCAAAATGCCGCAAAAAAGGGAATAAGGGCGACACGGAAATG
TTGAATACTCATACTCTTCCTTTTTCAATATTATTGAAGCATTTATCAGGGTTATTGTCTCATGAGCGGA
TACATATTTGAATGTATTTAGAAAAATAAACAAATAGGGGTTCCGCGCACATTTCCCCGAAAAGTGCCAC
CTG
Features (pLannotate 1.2.2; 20 found; start..end, strand, type, name):
      4..383     +  enhancer       CMV enhancer: human cytomegalovirus immediate early enhancer
    386..661     +  promoter       chicken β-actin promoter: No description available
    662..1674    +  intron         chimeric intron: chimera between introns from chicken β-actin and rabbit β-globin
   1672..1728    +  CDS            HBB (fragment): HBB_LEPEU - Experimental evidence at protein level: Swiss-Prot protein existence level 1. Involved in oxygen transport from the lung to the various peripheral tissues. From Lepus europaeus (European hare).
   1744..1797    +  CDS            KCNJ2 (fragment): KCNJ2_HUMAN - Also known as IRK1. Experimental evidence at protein level: Swiss-Prot protein existence level 1. Probably participates in establishing action potential waveform and excitability of neuronal and muscle tissues. Inward rectifier potassium channels are characterized by a greater tendency to allow potassium to flow into the cell rather than out of it. Their voltage dependence is regulated by the concentration of extracellular potassium; as external potassium is raised, the voltage range of the channel opening shifts to more positive voltages. The inward rectification is mainly due t
   1798..2502    +  CDS            mKate2: mKate2 is a basic (constitutively fluorescent) red fluorescent protein published in 2009, derived from Entacmaea quadricolor. It is reported to be a rapidly-maturing monomer with moderate acid sensitivity.
   3055..3771    +  CDS            mCitrine: mCitrine is a basic (constitutively fluorescent) yellow fluorescent protein published in 2001, derived from Aequorea victoria.
   3810..3881    +  CDS            HBB (fragment): HBB_PONPY - Experimental evidence at transcript level: Swiss-Prot protein existence level 2. Involved in oxygen transport from the lung to the various peripheral tissues. From Pongo pygmaeus (Bornean orangutan).
   3952..4007    +  polyA_signal   β-globin poly(A) signal: rabbit β-globin polyadenylation signal (Gil and Proudfoot, 1987)
   4390..4406    -  protein_bind   lac operator: The lac repressor binds to the lac operator to inhibit transcription in E. coli. This inhibition can be relieved by adding lactose or isopropyl-β-D-thiogalactopyranoside (IPTG). lac repressor encoded by lacI
   4414..4444    -  promoter       lac promoter: promoter for the E. coli lac operon
   4459..4480    -  protein_bind   CAP binding site: CAP binding activates transcription in the presence of cAMP. E. coli catabolite activator protein
   4493..4532    -  CDS            lacI (fragment): lac repressor; lacI; The lac repressor binds to the lac operator to inhibit transcription in E. coli. This inhibition can be relieved by adding lactose or isopropyl-β-D-thiogalactopyranoside (IPTG).
   4539..4561    +  promoter       SV40 promoter (fragment): SV40 enhancer and early promoter
   4585..4720    +  rep_origin     SV40 ori: SV40 origin of replication
   4740..4874    +  polyA_signal   SV40 poly(A) signal: SV40 polyadenylation signal
   4876..4930    -  CDS            lacI (fragment): lac repressor; lacI; The lac repressor binds to the lac operator to inhibit transcription in E. coli. This inhibition can be relieved by adding lactose or isopropyl-β-D-thiogalactopyranoside (IPTG).
   5113..5701    -  rep_origin     ori: high-copy-number ColE1/pMB1/pBR322/pUC origin of replication
   5872..6732    -  CDS            AmpR: β-lactamase; bla; confers resistance to ampicillin, carbenicillin, and related antibiotics
   6733..6837    -  promoter       AmpR promoter: bla
