[The description below was written by a language model from this plasmid's Addgene catalogue record and pLannotate feature annotations shown in this document.]
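Description:
pCAG-Chimeric_Butterfly_YR_1.0 is a 6.9 kb mammalian expression plasmid built on a custom pCAG backbone and encoding a genetically encoded fluorescent voltage indicator of the VSFP "Butterfly" type. It is propagated in E. coli as a high-copy plasmid through a ColE1/pUC-type origin and selected with ampicillin via the β-lactamase gene and its native promoter. The backbone also carries remnants of the lac promoter/operator region, an SV40 origin of replication, which can support episomal amplification in cells expressing SV40 large T antigen, and an SV40 polyadenylation signal. No mammalian selection marker is annotated.

The roughly 2 kb synthetic insert, cloned between NheI and AflII sites, is driven by the CAG promoter. This is annotated in its usual composite form: CMV immediate-early enhancer, chicken β-actin promoter and a chimeric β-actin/β-globin intron, which together give strong, broadly active expression. Transcripts terminate at a rabbit β-globin poly(A) signal, and the small "HBB" fragments flagged around the cassette most likely reflect β-globin-derived backbone sequence rather than coding parts of the sensor. Within the open reading frame, a short fragment matching the potassium channel KCNJ2 (Kir2.1) directly precedes the red fluorescent protein mKate2. An unannotated stretch of about 550 bp follows, and then the yellow fluorescent protein mCitrine. That gap presumably holds the chimeric voltage-sensing domain named in the record, although the feature table does not identify it. Flanking a voltage sensor with a yellow donor and a red acceptor is the arrangement expected for a FRET-based readout of membrane potential. The construct is intended for optical monitoring of voltage in transfected mammalian cells such as neurons.
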