Addgene plasmid #59801: pCAG-Chimeric_Butterfly_YR_1.0
Purpose: Genetically encoded fluorescent voltage indicator
Depositing lab: Thomas Knopfel. Depositing organization: RIKEN Center for Brain Science. Publication: Exploration of genetically encoded voltage indicators based on a chimeric voltage sensing domain. Mishina Y, Mutoh H, Song C, Knopfel T. Front Mol Neurosci. 2014 Sep 29;7:78. doi: 10.3389/fnmol.2014.00078. eCollection 2014. PubMed 25324718.
Backbone
  Vector backbone: pCAG
  Backbone manufacturer: Custom
  Backbone size w/o insert (bp): 4796
  Total vector size (bp): 6863
  Vector type: Mammalian Expression
Growth in bacteria
  Bacterial resistance: Ampicillin, 100 μg/mL
  Growth temperature: 37°C
  Growth strain: DH5alpha
  Copy number: High Copy
Gene/Insert
  Gene/Insert name: Yellow-Red Chimeric Butterfly Voltage Sensitive Fluorescent Protein (alt name: VSFP)
  Species: Synthetic
  Insert size (bp): 2034
  Promoter: CAG
  Cloning method: Restriction Enzyme; 5′ cloning site NheI (unknown if destroyed); 3′ cloning site AflII (unknown if destroyed)
  Sequencing primers: 5′ ttcggcttctggcgtgtgacc; 3′ tagccagaagtcagatgctcaagG
Terms and licenses: Academic/Nonprofit Terms; Industry Terms: Not Available to Industry
How to cite: pCAG-Chimeric_Butterfly_YR_1.0 was a gift from Thomas Knopfel (Addgene plasmid # 59801 ; http://n2t.net/addgene:59801 ; RRID:Addgene_59801)
