>Addgene plasmid #59801 | pCAG-Chimeric_Butterfly_YR_1.0 | addgene partial sequence | sequence record 100755 | pCAG-F 5'-GCAACGTGCTGGTTATTGTG-3'
CTAGCGCCACCATGAGGAGCCGCTTTGTGAAGAAAGATGGTCATTGCAATGTTCAGTTTATCAACGTGAT
GGTGTCTAAGGGCGAAGAGCTGATTAAGGAGAACATGCACATGAAGCTGTACATGGAGGGCACCGTGAAC
AACCACCACTTCAAGTGCACATCCGAGGGCGAAGGCAAGCCCTACGAGGGCACCCAGACCATGAGAATCA
AGGCGGTCGAGGGCGGCCCTCTCCCCTTCGCCTTCGACATCCTGGCTACCAGCTTCATGTACGGCAGCAA
AACCTTCATCAACCACACCCAGGGCATCCCCGACTTCTTTAAGCAGTCCTTCCCCGAGGGCTTCACATGG
GAGAGAGTCACCACATACGAAGACGGGGGCGTGCTGACCGCTACCCAGGACACCAGCCTCCAGGACGGCT
GCCTCATCTACAACGTCAAGATCAGAGGGGTGAACTTCCCATCCAACGGCCCTGTGATGCAGAAGAAAAC
ACTCGGCTGGGAGGCCTCCACCGAGACCCTGTACCCCGCTGACGGCGGCCTGGAAGGCAGAGCCGACATG
GCCCTGAAGCTCGTGGGCGGGGGCCACCTGATCTGCAACTTGAAGACCACATACAGATCCAAGAAACCCG
CTAAGAACCTCAAGATGCCCGGCGTCTACTATGTGGACAGAAGACTGGAAAGAATCAAGGAGGCCGACAA
AGAGACCTACGTCGAGCAGCACGAGGTGGCTGTGGCCAGATACTGCGACCTCCCTAGCCGACTGGGGCAC
AGAGAGGAACGAATAGATATACCCGAGATATCAGGTCTATGGTGG
