>Addgene plasmid #59801 | pCAG-Chimeric_Butterfly_YR_1.0 | addgene partial sequence | sequence record 100756 | Bglob-pA-R 5'-ttttggcagagggaaaaaga-3'
GCATTGGCCACACCAGCCACCACCTTCTGATAGGCAGCCTGCACCTGAGGAGTGCGGCCGCCTTAAGCTT
GGTACCGAGCTCGGATCCTTACTTGTACAGCTCGTCCATGCCGAGAGTGATCCCGGCGGCGGTCACGAAC
TCCAGCAGGACCATGTGATCGCGCTTCTCGTTGGGGTCTTTGCTCAGTTTGGACTGGTAGCTCAGGTAGT
GGTTGTCGGGCAGCAGCACGGGGCCGTCGCCGATGGGGGTGTTCTGCTGGTAGTGGTCGGCGAGCTGCAC
GCTGCCGTCCTCGATGTTGTGGCGGATCTTGAAGTTCACCTTGATGCCGTTCTTCTGCTTGTCGGCCATG
ATATAGACGTTGTGGCTGTTGTAGTTGTACTCCAGCTTGTGCCCCAGGATGTTGCCGTCCTCCTTGAAGT
CGATGCCCTTCAGCTCGATGCGGTTCACCAGGGTGTCGCCCTCGAACTTCACCTCGGCGCGGGTCTTGTA
GTTGCCGTCGTCCTTGAAGAAGATGGTGCGCTCCTGGACGTAGCCTTCGGGCATGGCGGACTTGAAGAAG
TCGTGCTGCTTCATGTGGTCGGGGTAGCGCGCGAAGCACATCAGGCCGTAGCCGAAGGTGGTCACGAGGG
TGGGCCAGGGCACGGGCAGCTTGCCGGTGGTGCAGATGAACTTCAGGGTCAGCTTGCCGTAGGTGGCATC
GCCCTCGCCCTCGCCGGACACGCTGAACTTGTGGCCGTTTACGTCGCCGTCCAGCTCGACCAGGATGGGC
ACCACCCCGGTGAACAGCTCCTCGCCCT
